>Addgene plasmid #171106 | pSc-humanADAR2 | addgene full sequence | sequence record 402894 | Addgene NGS Result
TGTAGGTATCTCAGTTCGGTGTAGGTCGTTCGCTCCAAGCTGGGCTGTGTGCACGAACCCCCCGTTCAGC
CCGACCGCTGCGCCTTATCCGGTAACTATCGTCTTGAGTCCAACCCGGTAAGACACGACTTATCGCCACT
GGCAGCAGCCACTGGTAACAGGATTAGCAGAGCGAGGTATGTAGGCGGTGCTACAGAGTTCTTGAAGTGG
TGGCCTAACTACGGCTACACTAGAAGGACAGTATTTGGTATCTGCGCTCTGCTGAAGCCAGTTACCTTCG
GAAAAAGAGTTGGTAGCTCTTGATCCGGCAAACAAACCACCGCTGGTAGCGGTGGTTTTTTTGTTTGCAA
GCAGCAGATTACGCGCAGAAAAAAAGGATCTCAAGAAGATCCTTTGATCTTTTCTACGGGGTCTGACGCT
CAGTGGAACGAAAACTCACGTTAAGGGATTTTGGTCATGAGATTATCAAAAAGGATCTTCACCTAGATCC
TTTTAAATTAAAAATGAAGTTTTAAATCAATCTAAAGTATATATGAGTAAACTTGGTCTGACAGTTACCA
ATGCTTAATCAGTGAGGCACCTATCTCAGCGATCTGTCTATTTCGTTCATCCATAGTTGCCTGACTCCCC
GTCGTGTAGATAACTACGATACGGGAGGGCTTACCATCTGGCCCCAGTGCTGCAATGATACCGCGAGACC
CACGCTCACCGGCTCCAGATTTATCAGCAATAAACCAGCCAGCCGGAAGGGCCGAGCGCAGAAGTGGTCC
TGCAACTTTATCCGCCTCCATCCAGTCTATTAATTGTTGCCGGGAAGCTAGAGTAAGTAGTTCGCCAGTT
AATAGTTTGCGCAACGTTGTTGCCATTGCTGCAGGCATCGTGGTGTCACGCTCGTCGTTTGGTATGGCTT
CATTCAGCTCCGGTTCCCAACGATCAAGGCGAGTTACATGATCCCCCATGTTGTGCAAAAAAGCGGTTAG
CTCCTTCGGTCCTCCGATCGTTGTCAGAAGTAAGTTGGCCGCAGTGTTATCACTCATGGTTATGGCAGCA
CTGCATAATTCTCTTACTGTCATGCCATCCGTAAGATGCTTTTCTGTGACTGGTGAGTACTCAACCAAGT
CATTCTGAGAATAGTGTATGCGGCGACCGAGTTGCTCTTGCCCGGCGTCAACACGGGATAATACCGCGCC
ACATAGCAGAACTTTAAAAGTGCTCATCATTGGAAAACGTTCTTCGGGGCGAAAACTCTCAAGGATCTTA
CCGCTGTTGAGATCCAGTTCGATGTAACCCACTCGTGCACCCAACTGATCTTCAGCATCTTTTACTTTCA
CCAGCGTTTCTGGGTGAGCAAAAACAGGAAGGCAAAATGCCGCAAAAAAGGGAATAAGGGCGACACGGAA
ATGTTGAATACTCATACTCTTCCTTTTTCAATATTATTGAAGCATTTATCAGGGTTATTGTCTCATGAGC
GGATACATATTTGAATGTATTTAGAAAAATAAACAAATAGGGGTTCCGCGCACATTTCCCCGAAAAGTGC
CACCTGACGTCTAAGAAACCATTATTATCATGACATTAACCTATAAAAATAGGCGTATCACGAGGCCCTT
TCGTCTTCAAGAATTCTGAACCAGTCCTAAAACGAGTAAATAGGACCGGCAATTCTTCAAGCAATAAACA
GGAATACCAATTATTAAAAGATAACTTAGTCAGATCGTACAATAAAGCTTTGAAGAAAAATGCGCCTTAT
TCAATCTTTGCTATAAAAAATGGCCCAAAATCTCACATTGGAAGACATTTGATGACCTCATTTCTTTCAA
TGAAGGGCCTAACGGAGTTGACTAATGTTGTGGGAAATTGGAGCGATAAGCGTGCTTCTGCCGTGGCCAG
GACAACGTATACTCATCAGATAACAGCAATACCTGATCACTACTTCGCACTAGTTTCTCGGTACTATGCA
TATGATCCAATATCAAAGGAAATGATAGCATTGAAGGATGAGACTAATCCAATTGAGGAGTGGCAGCATA
TAGAACAGCTAAAGGGTAGTGCTGAAGGAAGCATACGATACCCCGCATGGAATGGGATAATATCACAGGA
GGTACTAGACTACCTTTCATCCTACATAAATAGACGCATATAAGTACGCATTTAAGCATAAACACGCACT
ATGCCGTTCTTCTCATGTATATATATATACAGGCAACACGCAGATATAGGTGCGACGTGAACAGTGAGCT
GTATGTGCGCAGCTCGCGTTGCATTTTCGGAAGCGCTCGTTTTCGGAAACGCTTTGAAGTTCCTATTCCG
AAGTTCCTATTCTCTAGAAAGTATAGGAACTTCAGAGCGCTTTTGAAAACCAAAAGCGCTCTGAAGACGC
ACTTTCAAAAAACCAAAAACGCACCGGACTGTAACGAGCTACTAAAATATTGCGAATACCGCTTCCACAA
ACATTGCTCAAAAGTATCTCTTTGCTATATATCTCTGTGCTATATCCCTATATAACCTACCCATCCACCT
TTCGCTCCTTGAACTTGCATCTAAACTCGACCTCTACATTTTTTATGTTTATCTCTAGTATTACTCTTTA
GACAAAAAAATTGTAGTAAGAACTATTCATAGAGTGAATCGAAAACAATACGAAAATGTAAACATTTCCT
ATACGTAGTATATAGAGACAAAATAGAAGAAACCGTTCATAATTTTCTGACCAATGAAGAATCATCAACG
CTATCACTTTCTGTTCACAAAGTATGCGCAATCCACATCGGTATAGAATATAATCGGGGATGCCTTTATC
TTGAAAAAATGCACCCGCAGCTTCGCTAGTAATCAGTAAACGCGGGAAGTGGAGTCAGGCTTTTTTTATG
GAAGAGAAAATAGACACCAAAGTAGCCTTCTTCTAACCTTAACGGACCTACAGTGCAAAAAGTTATCAAG
AGACTGCATTATAGAGCGCACAAAGGAGAAAAAAAGTAATCTAAGATGCTTTGTTAGAAAAATAGCGCTC
TCGGGATGCATTTTTGTAGAACAAAAAAGAAGTATAGATTCTTTGTTGGTAAAATAGCGCTCTCGCGTTG
CATTTCTGTTCTGTAAAAATGCAGCTCAGATTCTTTGTTTGAAAAATTAGCGCTCTCGCGTTGCATTTTT
GTTTTACAAAAATGAAGCACAGATTCTTCGTTGGTAAAATAGCGCTTTCGCGTTGCATTTCTGTTCTGTA
AAAATGCAGCTCAGATTCTTTGTTTGAAAAATTAGCGCTCTCGCGTTGCATTTTTGTTCTACAAAATGAA
GCACAGATGCTTCGTTAACAAAGATATGCTATTGAAGTGCAAGATGGAAACGCAGAAAATGAACCGGGGA
TGCGACGTGCAAGATTACCTATGCAATAGATGCAATAGTTTCTCCAGGAACCGAAATACATACATTGTCT
TCCGTAAAGCGCTAGACTATATATTATTATACAGGTTCAAATATACTATCTGTTTCAGGGAAAACTCCCA
GGTTCGGATGTTCAAAATTCAATGATGGGTAACAAGTACGATCGTAAATCTGTAAAACAGTTTGTCGGAT
ATTAGGCTGTATCTCCTCAAAGCGTATTCGAATATCATTGAGAAGCTGCAGCGTCACATCGGATAATAAT
GATGGCAGCCATTGTAGAAGTGCCTTTTGCATTTCTAGTCTCTTTCTCGGTCTAGCTAGTTTTACTACAT
CGCGAAGATAGAATCTTAGATCACACTGCCTTTGCTGAGCTGGATCAATAGAGTAACAAAAGAGTGGTAA
GGCCTCGTTAAAGGACAAGGACCTGAGCGGAAGTGTATCGTACAGTAGACGGAGTATACTAGTATAGTCT
ATAGTCCGTGGAATTCTCATGTTTGACAGCTTATCATCGATAAGCTTTTCAATTCATCATTTTTTTTTTA
TTCTTTTTTTTGATTTCGGTTTCCTTGAAATTTTTTTGATTCGGTAATCTCCGAACAGAAGGAAGAACGA
AGGAAGGAGCACAGACTTAGATTGGTATATATACGCATATGTAGTGTTGAAGAAACATGAAATTGCCCAG
TATTCTTAACCCAACTGCACAGAACAAAAACCTGCAGGAAACGAAGATAAATCATGTCGAAAGCTACATA
TAAGGAACGTGCTGCTACTCATCCTAGTCCTGTTGCTGCCAAGCTATTTAATATCATGCACGAAAAGCAA
ACAAACTTGTGTGCTTCATTGGATGTTCGTACCACCAAGGAATTACTGGAGTTAGTTGAAGCATTAGGTC
CCAAAATTTGTTTACTAAAAACACATGTGGATATCTTGACTGATTTTTCCATGGAGGGCACAGTTAAGCC
GCTAAAGGCATTATCCGCCAAGTACAATTTTTTACTCTTCGAAGACAGAAAATTTGCTGACATTGGTAAT
ACAGTCAAATTGCAGTACTCTGCGGGTGTATACAGAATAGCAGAATGGGCAGACATTACGAATGCACACG
GTGTGGTGGGCCCAGGTATTGTTAGCGGTTTGAAGCAGGCGGCAGAAGAAGTAACAAAGGAACCTAGAGG
CCTTTTGATGTTAGCAGAATTGTCATGCAAGGGCTCCCTATCTACTGGAGAATATACTAAGGGTACTGTT
GACATTGCGAAGAGCGACAAAGATTTTGTTATCGGCTTTATTGCTCAAAGAGACATGGGTGGAAGAGATG
AAGGTTACGATTGGTTGATTATGACACCCGGTGTGGGTTTAGATGACAAGGGAGACGCATTGGGTCAACA
GTATAGAACCGTGGATGATGTGGTCTCTACAGGATCTGACATTATTATTGTTGGAAGAGGACTATTTGCA
AAGGGAAGGGATGCTAAGGTAGAGGGTGAACGTTACAGAAAAGCAGGCTGGGAAGCATATTTGAGAAGAT
GCGGCCAGCAAAACTAAAAAACTGTATTATAAGTAAATGCATGTATACTAAACTCACAAATTAGAGCTTC
AATTTAATTATATCAGTTATTACCCGGGAATCTCGGTCGTAATGATTTTTATAATGACGAAAAAAAAAAA
ATTGGAAAGAAAAAGCTTTAATGCGGTAGTTTATCACAGTTAAATTGCTAACGCAGTCAGGCACCGTGTA
TGAAATCTAACAATGCGCTCATCGTCATCCTCGGCACCGTCACCCTGGATGCTGTAGGCATAGGCTTGGT
TATGCCGGTACTGCCGGGCCTCTTGCGGGATATCGTCCATTCCGACAGCATCGCCAGTCACTATGGCGTG
CTGCTAGCGCTATATGCGTTGATGCAATTTCTATGCGCACCCGTTCTCGGAGCACTGTCCGACCGCTTTG
GCCGCCGCCCAGTCCTGCTCGCTTCGCTACTTGGAGCCACTATCGACTACGCGATCATGGCGACCACACC
CGTCCTGTGGATCTTGTTTTTCTCTTACTATTGATGTACCATTGGTTTCAACTTCAGATTTTATTGGAAC
AGCATCCTTCACAACATTCTTACTTTCCACCTTCGTGGCTTCATTAATACCAGGCATGGAGCTTATCTGG
TCCGTTCGAGTTTTCGACGAGTTTGGAGACATTCTTTATAGATGTCCTTTTTTTTTAATGATATTCGTTA
AAGAACAAAAAGTCAAAGCAGTTTAACCTAACACCTGTTGTTGATGCTACTTGAAACAAGGCTTCTAGGC
GAATACTTAAAAAGGTAATTTCAATAGCGGTTTATATATCTGTTTGCTTTTCAAGATATTATGTAAACGC
ACGATGTTTTTCGCCCAGGCTTTATTTTTTTTGTTGTTGTTGTCTTCTCGAAGAATTTTCTCGGGCAGAT
CTTTGTCGGAATGTAAAAAAGCGCGTAATTAAACTTTCTATTATGCTGACTAAAATGGAAGTGATCACCA
AAGGCTATTTCTGATTATATAATCTAGTCATTACGATCCTCGAGTCAGGGCGTGAGTGAGAACTGGTCCT
GCTCGGTGGGCTTCTCCACCCAGGCCCCCAGCCCCGCCTTGATGAAGGCTGTGAACAGACGCGCCTTGGC
GGCCTGGTACTCCTTTGCCGCCAGCTTGGACTCATGGTACACGTTGGGTTTGGTAATCTTGGAGCGTAGT
AAGTGGGAGGGAACCTTGCCGTGCACACGCATCCAGCGACAGTACAACGCGTGCTTACACAGGCGGGACG
CGCGGCCCAGCTCATCCTTCCCAGTCGTGGCGTTGATGACCTCAATAGCGGAGTCGCCTACCGTCCAGTT
GACACTGAAGTTGGGGGCCTTCCCTGGCTGCCGTGCTTCTGCATTGCTGATGCCACTGAGCAAAGGCTTG
TTGAGGGTGTAGAGAGGTGGCAGGTCCTCTATGTTGGAGATCCGCTGGTACATGGCCCTGGAAAGGTGGT
CCCCGTGGTAAAGGCTGCCCAGGATGATGCTCGAGAAGTAAATGGGCTCCACGAAAATGCTGAGCAGGGA
TCCCTGGATGCCCACCACGTTCCAGCGTGCAATCTTGTCACTGCAGGACATGGTGAGCAGCCGCTCCCCT
TGCAGCACCCCGTCCCACGTTTGGATGCTCGCATTGGAGCGCACTGGAATCGTCCCCTCACCAGACTCTA
TTTTGGTCCGTAGCTGTCCTCTTGCTTTACGATTTGGGTGTCTATCTGCTGGTTCTTCCAGGATTGGCTC
ATGTGGTGAGAAGATTCTGGCATCTCCACAGGGAGAGGTGCTGATGTACAGATGAAACTGGACATTCTCC
TTCAGCCTAAACCCCCCTCGCTCTGATTTCTGAAAGATGGATCTTTTTTGATCATCTTTGTTATTTAAGT
AAAGCTCAAGTTGTGTATAAAGAAATCTGAGCAAGGATCTCCGAGATATTATTTCTGCATGGCAGTCATT
TAATGCAAGGCCACGATCACTCATGTATTCACCATTAATACATTTTGTTCCTGTAGAAACACTTATCACC
TTGGCATCTTTAACATCTGTGCCTGTTGTCATGACGACTCCAGCCAGCACTTTTCTGCGAGCGTGAGGGG
AGGAGAAGTTGTCGGTCAGGTCACCAAACTTACCCAGGACCAGGCGTGAGACAGCGTCAGCTAAAACCTG
CGGTAAATGCAGCTGAAGACCCTCACTGGGAATAGGCTGGCGAGATGGCGTCTGATCCAAGTGCAAGTTA
AAAATGGCGGCCAGGGCAGACTGCGCAGCCCGGGCCTTGGCAAGCTTCTTGTTTCTCCCCGAGCCTTCAA
AGAACTGACCATCCACGACCACAGACATGACGAAGCTCTTGGCATGGCTCTCCCCGCTCTCGGAGAGGAA
GTCATACTTGAGTCCTGGGCGCAGTTCGTTCAAGATCATCACGGGATTCTTCCCACTCGGGGGTGGGAAT
GGTGGTAAGACAGGGAGAGGAGGCTGGGCTAGGCTGGCAGGCACCGGGGAAGCAGACAAGCTGAGGTCCC
CGCTGGAACTGAAGGAGTCATCCCCATTGGAGCCCACGTAAAAGGGAGGCTCCGCCTTGTCAGGAGTTTC
AAAACCATTGAAGAGCGTGTCAGGGAAGTCGGCCTGGTCAGATGTGAAGTCCGTGTTGACAGACAGGGTC
CTCCCCATGGCCAGGTGGGCCTCAGAGGCATTAGGAAACTGAACGAAAGACCTCAAGGCCTTCTCAGCAG
CATGGAGTTTTGCCTTTTTCTTTGTGGGACCAGAGCCCTCAAAAACCTGGCCATTCACCTCCACAGACAT
GACAAACAAAGGCGCGTGCACGGGCCCAGTCTGGGACAGGAGTGTGTACTGCAAACCAGGCTTGATCTCA
TTCAGCTGCATCAGGGCGTTCTTGGGGAGGACGGGCCCTGGTGTTTTCCTCCTTTTCTTCAGGCGGTACT
TGGAGTGGCCATTGCTGCCCTCCTCCAGGGGCCGCTTTCTGCCGGGGCCACCACCACCCCCATTGGAGAG
CTGAGAGCCCTCGCCAGGCCCAGGTGTGCTGCCATCCTTGGGGGACACGTTGTCCAGATTGCGGTTTTCC
TTCACATCAGTGCTGCTGGAACTCATGTTTTCTTCATCTTCTATATCTCCCTGGAAATAGAGGTTCTCAT
GGTGATGGTGATGGTGATGGTGATGGTGATGGTGTGACATGGTTACGGATCCGGGGTTTTTTCTCCTTGA
CGTTAAAGTATAGAGGTATATTAACAATTTTTTGTTGATACTTTTATTACATTTGAATAAGAAGTAATAC
AAACCGAAAATGTTGAAAGTATTAGTTAAAGTGGTTATGCAGTTTTTGCATTTATATATCTGTTAATAGA
TCAAAAATCATCGCTTCGCTGATTAATTACCCCAGAAATAAGGCTAAAAAACTAATCGCATTATCATCCT
ATGGTTGTTAATTTGATTCGTTCATTTGAAGGTTTGTGGGGCCAGGTTACTGCCAATTTTTCCTCTTCAT
AACCATAAAAGCTAGTATTGTAGAATCTTTATTGTTCGGAGCAGTGCGGCGCGAGGCACATCTGCGTTTC
AGGAACGCGACCGGTGAAGACGAGGACGCACGGAGGAGAGTCTTCCTTCGGAGGGCTGTCACCCGCTCGG
CGGCTTCTAATCCGTACTTCAATATAGCAATGAGCAGTTAAGCGTATTACTGAAAGTTCCAAAGAGAAGG
TTTTTTTAGGCTAAGATAATGGGGCTCTTTACATTTCCACAACATATAAGTAAGATTAGATATGGATATG
TATATGGATATGTATATGGTGGTAATGCCATGTAATATGATTATTAAACTTCTTTGCGTCCATCCAAAAA
AAAAGTAAGAATTTTTGAAAATTCAATATAAATGACAGCTCAGTTACAAAGTGAAAGTACTTCTAAAATT
GTTTTGGTTACAGGTGGTGCTGGATACATTGGTTCACACACTGTGGTAGAGCTAATTGAGAATGGATATG
ACTGTGTTGTTGCTGATAACCTGTCGAATTGGTCGACCGTCGACCGATGCCCTTGAGAGCCTTCAACCCA
GTCAGCTCCTTCCGGTGGGCGCGGGGCATGACTATCGTCGCCGCACTTATGACTGTCTTCTTTATCATGC
AACTCGTAGGACAGGTGCCGGCAGCGCTCTGGGTCATTTTCGGCGAGGACCGCTTTCGCTGGAGCGCGAC
GATGATCGGCCTGTCGCTTGCGGTATTCGGAATCTTGCACGCCCTCGCTCAAGCCTTCGTCACTGGTCCC
GCCACCAAACGTTTCGGCGAGAAGCAGGCCATTATCGCCGGCATGGCGGCCGACGCGCTGGGCTACGTCT
TGCTGGCGTTCGCGACGCGAGGCTGGATGGCCTTCCCCATTATGATTCTTCTCGCTTCCGGCGGCATCGG
GATGCCCGCGTTGCAGGCCATGCTGTCCAGGCAGGTAGATGACGACCATCAGGGACAGCTTCAAGGATCG
CTCGCGGCTCTTACCAGCCTAACTTCGATCATTGGACCGCTGATCGTCACGGCGATTTATGCCGCCTCGG
CGAGCACATGGAACGGGTTGGCATGGATTGTAGGCGCCGCCCTATACCTTGTCTGCCTCCCCGCGTTGCG
TCGCGGTGCATGGAGCCGGGCCACCTCGACCTGAATGGAAGCCGGCGGCACCTCGCTAACGGATTCACCA
CTCCAAGAATTGGAGCCAATCAATTCTTGCGGAGAACTGTGAATGCGCAAACCAACCCTTGGCAGAACAT
ATCCATCGCGTCCGCCATCTCCAGCAGCCGCACGCGGCGCATCTCGGGCAGCGTTGGGTCCTGGCCACGG
GTGCGCATGATCGTGCTCCTGTCGTTGAGGACCCGGCTAGGCTGGCGGGGTTGCCTTACTGGTTAGCAGA
ATGAATCACCGATACGCGAGCGAACGTGAAGCGACTGCTGCTGCAAAACGTCTGCGACCTGAGCAACAAC
ATGAATGGTCTTCGGTTTCCGTGTTTCGTAAAGTCTGGAAACGCGGAAGTCAGCGCCCTGCACCATTATG
TTCCGGATCTGCATCGCAGGATGCTGCTGGCTACCCTGTGGAACACCTACATCTGTATTAACGAAGCGCT
GGCATTGACCCTGAGTGATTTTTCTCTGGTCCCGCCGCATCCATACCGCCAGTTGTTTACCCTCACAACG
TTCCAGTAACCGGGCATGTTCATCATCAGTAACCCGTATCGTGAGCATCCTCTCTCGTTTCATCGGTATC
ATTACCCCCATGAACAGAAATCCCCCTTACACGGAGGCATCAGTGACCAAACAGGAAAAAACCGCCCTTA
ACATGGCCCGCTTTATCAGAAGCCAGACATTAACGCTTCTGGAGAAACTCAACGAGCTGGACGCGGATGA
ACAGGCAGACATCTGTGAATCGCTTCACGACCACGCTGATGAGCTTTACCGCAGCTGCCTCGCGCGTTTC
GGTGATGACGGTGAAAACCTCTGACACATGCAGCTCCCGGAGACGGTCACAGCTTGTCTGTAAGCGGATG
CCGGGAGCAGACAAGCCCGTCAGGGCGCGTCAGCGGGTGTTGGCGGGTGTCGGGGCGCAGCCATGACCCA
GTCACGTAGCGATAGCGGAGTGTATACTGGCTTAACTATGCGGCATCAGAGCAGATTGTACTGAGAGTGC
ACCATATGCGGTGTGAAATACCGCACAGATGCGTAAGGAGAAAATACCGCATCAGGCGCTCTTCCGCTTC
CTCGCTCACTGACTCGCTGCGCTCGGTCGTTCGGCTGCGGCGAGCGGTATCAGCTCACTCAAAGGCGGTA
ATACGGTTATCCACAGAATCAGGGGATAACGCAGGAAAGAACATGTGAGCAAAAGGCCAGCAAAAGGCCA
GGAACCGTAAAAAGGCCGCGTTGCTGGCGTTTTTCCATAGGCTCCGCCCCCCTGACGAGCATCACAAAAA
TCGACGCTCAAGTCAGAGGTGGCGAAACCCGACAGGACTATAAAGATACCAGGCGTTTCCCCCTGGAAGC
TCCCTCGTGCGCTCTCCTGTTCCGACCCTGCCGCTTACCGGATACCTGTCCGCCTTTCTCCCTTCGGGAA
GCGTGGCGCTTTCTCATAGCTCACGC
Features (pLannotate 1.2.2; 17 found; start..end, strand, type, name):
    555..1415    -  CDS            AmpR: β-lactamase; bla; confers resistance to ampicillin, carbenicillin, and related antibiotics
   1416..1520    -  promoter       AmpR promoter: bla
   1964..3306    +  rep_origin     2μ ori: yeast 2μ plasmid origin of replication
   3460..3897    -  CDS            RAF1 (fragment): RAF_YEAST - Experimental evidence at transcript level: Swiss-Prot protein existence level 2. Antagonizes transcriptional repression of recombinase FLP by REP1-REP2. May play a role in plasmid partitioning. From Saccharomyces cerevisiae (strain ATCC 204508 / S288c) (Baker's yeast).
   3898..4113    +  promoter       URA3 promoter: S. cerevisiae URA3
   4114..4917    +  CDS            URA3: orotidine-5'-phosphate decarboxylase, required for uracil biosynthesis; S. cerevisiae URA3; yeast auxotrophic marker, counterselectable with 5-fluoroorotic acid (5-FOA)
   5110..5403    +  CDS            TcR (fragment): tetracycline efflux protein; tet; confers resistance to tetracycline
   5398..5562    -  CDS            TCB2 (fragment): TCB2_YEAST - Experimental evidence at protein level: Swiss-Prot protein existence level 1. May play a role in membrane trafficking. From Saccharomyces cerevisiae (strain ATCC 204508 / S288c) (Baker's yeast).
   5928..8027    -  CDS            Adarb1: RED1_RAT - Also known as Red1. Experimental evidence at protein level: Swiss-Prot protein existence level 1. Catalyzes the hydrolytic deamination of adenosine to inosine in double-stranded RNA (dsRNA) referred to as A-to-I RNA editing. This may affect gene expression and function in a number of ways that include mRNA translation by changing codons and hence the amino acid sequence of proteins; pre-mRNA splicing by altering splice site recognition sequences; RNA stability by changing sequences involved in nuclease recognition; genetic stability in the case of RNA virus genomes by changing seque
   8055..8084    -  CDS            10xHis: 10xHis affinity tag
   8106..8770    -  promoter       GAL1,10 promoter: GAL1 and GAL10 genes of S. cerevisiae; divergent inducible promoter, regulated by Gal4
   8782..8934    +  CDS            GAL10 (fragment): GAL10_YEAST - Experimental evidence at protein level: Swiss-Prot protein existence level 1. Mutarotase converts alpha-aldose to the beta-anomer. It is active on D-glucose, L-arabinose, D-xylose, D-galactose, maltose and lactose (By similarity). From Saccharomyces cerevisiae (strain ATCC 204508 / S288c) (Baker's yeast).
   8928..9554    +  CDS            TcR (fragment): tetracycline efflux protein; tet; confers resistance to tetracycline
   9796..10176   -  CDS            YPB1_ECOLX: Protein predicted: Swiss-Prot protein existence level 4. From Escherichia coli.
  10193..10384   +  CDS            rop: Rop protein, which maintains plasmids at low copy number; rop
  10486..10626   +  misc_feature   bom: basis of mobility region from pBR322
  10812..384     -  rep_origin     ori (across the origin): high-copy-number ColE1/pMB1/pBR322/pUC origin of replication
