[The description below was written by a language model from this plasmid's Addgene catalogue record and pLannotate feature annotations shown in this document.]
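Description:
pSc-humanADAR2 is an episomal yeast expression plasmid of about 11 kb for galactose-inducible production of human ADAR2 (ADARB1, also called RED1 or DRADA2) in Saccharomyces cerevisiae. It is built on pBR322 and derives from the YEpTOP2PGAL1 vector originally used to express DNA topoisomerase. For work in E. coli it retains the pBR322-type ColE1/pMB1 origin together with the rop gene and bom region, and it is selected with ampicillin through the β-lactamase gene. The pBR322 tetracycline resistance gene survives only as separated fragments, consistent with yeast sequences having been inserted into it. In yeast, the 2μ origin supports multicopy episomal replication, and URA3 under its own promoter allows selection in ura3 strains and counterselection with 5-FOA.

The payload is the roughly 2.1 kb ADAR2 coding sequence, cloned between BamHI and XhoI sites downstream of the GAL1 side of the divergent GAL1,10 promoter, which is regulated by Gal4 and induced by galactose. A short GAL10 fragment remains on the opposite side of the promoter. The catalogue lists an N-terminal His12 tag followed by a TEV protease site. The automated annotation detects a polyhistidine tag just upstream of the ORF, labelling it 10xHis, and does not call the TEV site. It also matches the ORF to the rat Adarb1 entry, which probably reflects homology rather than a different insert, since the record specifies the human gene. No transcription terminator is annotated downstream of the ORF.

ADAR2 deaminates adenosine to inosine in double-stranded RNA. The plasmid is intended for large-scale overexpression in yeast, affinity purification through the cleavable histidine tag, and subsequent biochemical and biophysical study of the enzyme.
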