Addgene plasmid #171106: pSc-humanADAR2
Purpose: Expresses human ADAR2 in yeast.
Depositing lab: Brenda Bass. Depositing organization: University of Utah. Publication: Large-scale overexpression and purification of ADARs from Saccharomyces cerevisiae for biophysical and biochemical studies. Macbeth MR, Bass BL. Methods Enzymol. 2007;424:319-31. doi: 10.1016/S0076-6879(07)24015-7. PubMed 17662848.
Backbone
  Vector backbone: pBR322
  Backbone manufacturer: Herbert Boyer at the University of California, San Francisco
  Backbone size w/o insert (bp): 4361
  Total vector size (bp): 11000
  Modifications to backbone: plasmid is based on the YEpTOP2PGAL1 vector used to express DNA topoisomerase (Giaever GN, Snyder L, Wang JC. DNA supercoiling in vivo. Biophys Chem. 1988;29:7–15.)
  Vector type: Yeast Expression
Growth in bacteria
  Bacterial resistance: Ampicillin, 100 μg/mL
  Growth temperature: 37°C
  Growth strain: DH5alpha
  Copy number: Unknown
Gene/Insert
  Gene/Insert name: human ADAR2 (alt names: ADAR2; RED1; DRADA2)
  Species: H. sapiens (human)
  Insert size (bp): 2164
  GenBank ID: X99383.1
  Entrez Gene: ADARB1 (a.k.a. ADAR2, DRABA2, DRADA2, NEDHYMS, RED1)
  Promoter: GAL1
  Tag / fusion protein: His12_TEV (N terminal on insert)
  Cloning method: Restriction Enzyme; 5′ cloning site BamHI (unknown if destroyed); 3′ cloning site XhoI (unknown if destroyed)
  Sequencing primers: 5′ TGGAAATGTAAAGAGCCCC; 3′ GAAGTGATCACCAAAGGC
Terms and licenses: Academic/Nonprofit Terms; Industry Terms: Not Available to Industry
How to cite: pSc-humanADAR2 was a gift from Brenda Bass (Addgene plasmid # 171106 ; http://n2t.net/addgene:171106 ; RRID:Addgene_171106)
